>Addgene plasmid #139537 | pENTR-R2L3-cHA-IRESpuro-pA | addgene full sequence | sequence record 274676 | Addgene NGS Result
CTTTCCTGCGTTATCCCCTGATTCTGTGGATAACCGTATTACCGCCTTTGAGTGAGCTGATACCGCTCGC
CGCAGCCGAACGACCGAGCGCAGCGAGTCAGTGAGCGAGGAAGCGGAAGAGCGCCCAATACGCAAACCGC
CTCTCCCCGCGCGTTGGCCGATTCATTAATGCAGCTGGCACGACAGGTTTCCCGACTGGAAAGCGGGCAG
TGAGCGCAACGCAATTAATACGCGTACCGCTAGCCAGGAAGAGTTTGTAGAAACGCAAAAAGGCCATCCG
TCAGGATGGCCTTCTGCTTAGTTTGATGCCTGGCAGTTTATGGCGGGCGTCCTGCCCGCCACCCTCCGGG
CCGTTGCTTCACAACGTTCAAATCCGCTCCCGGCGGATTTGTCCTACTCAGGAGAGCGTTCACCGACAAA
CAACAGATAAAACGAAAGGCCCAGTCTTCCGACTGAGCCTTTCGTTTTATTTGATGCCTGGCAGTTCCCT
ACTCTCGCGTTAACGCTAGCATGGATGTTTTCCCAGTCACGACGTTGTAAAACGACGGCCAGTCTTAAGC
TCGGGCCCTGCAGCTCTAGAGCTCGAATTCTACAGGTCACTAATACCATCTAAGTAGTTGGTTCATAGTG
ACTGCATATGTTGTGTTTTACAGTATTATGTAGTCTGTTTTTTATGCAAAATCTAATTTAATATATTGAT
ATTTATATCATTTTACGTTTCTCGTTCAACTTTCTTGTACAAAGTGGCCATGGCCTACCCATACGACGTG
CCAGACTACGCCTAGCGGCCGCTCGATAAGCTTGATATCGAATTCCGCCCCCCCCCCCTCTCCCTCCCCC
CCCCCTAACGTTACTGGCCGAAGCCGCTTGGAATAAGGCCGGTGTGCGTTTGTCTATATGTTATTTTCCA
CCATATTGCCGTCTTTTGGCAATGTGAGGGCCCGGAAACCTGGCCCTGTCTTCTTGACGAGCATTCCTAG
GGGTCTTTCCCCTCTCGCCAAAGGAATGCAAGGTCTGTTGAATGTCGTGAAGGAAGCAGTTCCTCTGGAA
GCTTCTTGAAGACAAACAACGTCTGTAGCGACCCTTTGCAGGCAGCGGAACCCCCCACCTGGCGACAGGT
GCCTCTGCGGCCAAAAGCCACGTGTATAAGATACACCTGCAAAGGCGGCACAACCCCAGTGCCACGTTGT
GAGTTGGATAGTTGTGGAAAGAGTCAAATGGCTCTCCTCAAGCGTATTCAACAAGGGGCTGAAGGATGCC
CAGAAGGTACCCCATTGTATGGGATCTGATCTGGGGCCTCGGTGCACATGCTTTACATGTGTTTAGTCGA
GGTTAAAAAAACGTCTAGGCCCCCCGAACCACGGGGACGTGGTTTTCCTTTGAAAAACACGATGATAATA
TGGCCACAACCATGACCGAGTACAAGCCCACGGTGCGCCTCGCCACCCGCGACGACGTCCCCAGGGCCGT
ACGCACCCTCGCCGCCGCGTTCGCCGACTACCCCGCCACGCGCCACACCGTCGATCCGGACCGCCACATC
GAGCGGGTCACCGAGCTGCAAGAACTCTTCCTCACGCGCGTCGGGCTCGACATCGGCAAGGTGTGGGTCG
CGGACGACGGCGCCGCGGTGGCGGTCTGGACCACGCCGGAGAGCGTCGAAGCGGGGGCGGTGTTCGCCGA
GATCGGCCCGCGCATGGCCGAGTTGAGCGGTTCCCGGCTGGCCGCGCAGCAACAGATGGAAGGCCTCCTG
GCGCCGCACCGGCCCAAGGAGCCCGCGTGGTTCCTGGCCACCGTCGGCGTCTCGCCCGACCACCAGGGCA
AGGGTCTGGGCAGCGCCGTCGTGCTCCCCGGAGTGGAGGCGGCCGAGCGCGCCGGGGTGCCCGCCTTCCT
GGAGACCTCCGCGCCCCGCAACCTCCCCTTCTACGAGCGGCTCGGCTTCACCGTCACCGCCGACGTCGAG
GTGCCCGAAGGACCGCGCACCTGGTGCATGACCCGCAAGCCCGGTGCCTGACGCCCGCCCCACGACCCGC
AGCGCCCGACCGAAAGGAGCGCACGACCCCATGCATCGATGATCTAGAGCTCGCTGATCAGCCTCGACTG
TGCCTTCTAGTTGCCAGCCATCTGTTGTTTGCCCCTCCCCCGTGCCTTCCTTGACCCTGGAAGGTGCCAC
TCCCACTGTCCTTTCCTAATAAAATGAGGAAATTGCATCGCATTGTCTGAGTAGGTGTCATTCTATTCTG
GGGGGGTGGGGTGGGGCAGGACAGCAAGGGGGAGGATTGGGAAGACAATAGCAGGCATGCTGGGGATGCG
GTGGGCTCTATGGCTTCTGAGGCGGAAAGAACCCAACTTTATTATACAAAGTTGGCATTATAAAAAAGCA
TTGCTTATCAATTTGTTGCAACGAACAGGTCACTATCAGTCAAAATAAAATCATTATTTGGAGCTCCATG
GTAGCGTTAACGCGGCCGCGATATCCCCTATAGTGAGTCGTATTACATGGTCATAGCTGTTTCCTGGCAG
CTCTGGCCCGTGTCTCAAAATCTCTGATGTTACATTGCACAAGATAAAAATATATCATCATGAACAATAA
AACTGTCTGCTTACATAAACAGTAATACAAGGGGTGTTATGAGCCATATTCAACGGGAAACGTCGAGGCC
GCGATTAAATTCCAACATGGATGCTGATTTATATGGGTATAAATGGGCTCGCGATAATGTCGGGCAATCA
GGTGCGACAATCTATCGCTTGTATGGGAAGCCCGATGCGCCAGAGTTGTTTCTGAAACATGGCAAAGGTA
GCGTTGCCAATGATGTTACAGATGAGATGGTCAGACTAAACTGGCTGACGGAATTTATGCCTCTTCCGAC
CATCAAGCATTTTATCCGTACTCCTGATGATGCATGGTTACTCACCACTGCGATCCCCGGAAAAACAGCA
TTCCAGGTATTAGAAGAATATCCTGATTCAGGTGAAAATATTGTTGATGCGCTGGCAGTGTTCCTGCGCC
GGTTGCATTCGATTCCTGTTTGTAATTGTCCTTTTAACAGCGATCGCGTATTTCGTCTCGCTCAGGCGCA
ATCACGAATGAATAACGGTTTGGTTGATGCGAGTGATTTTGATGACGAGCGTAATGGCTGGCCTGTTGAA
CAAGTCTGGAAAGAAATGCATAAACTTTTGCCATTCTCACCGGATTCAGTCGTCACTCATGGTGATTTCT
CACTTGATAACCTTATTTTTGACGAGGGGAAATTAATAGGTTGTATTGATGTTGGACGAGTCGGAATCGC
AGACCGATACCAGGATCTTGCCATCCTATGGAACTGCCTCGGTGAGTTTTCTCCTTCATTACAGAAACGG
CTTTTTCAAAAATATGGTATTGATAATCCTGATATGAATAAATTGCAGTTTCATTTGATGCTCGATGAGT
TTTTCTAATCAGAATTGGTTAATTGGTTGTAACACTGGCAGAGCATTACGCTGACTTGACGGGACGGCGC
AAGCTCATGACCAAAATCCCTTAACGTGAGTTACGCGTCGTTCCACTGAGCGTCAGACCCCGTAGAAAAG
ATCAAAGGATCTTCTTGAGATCCTTTTTTTCTGCGCGTAATCTGCTGCTTGCAAACAAAAAAACCACCGC
TACCAGCGGTGGTTTGTTTGCCGGATCAAGAGCTACCAACTCTTTTTCCGAAGGTAACTGGCTTCAGCAG
AGCGCAGATACCAAATACTGTTCTTCTAGTGTAGCCGTAGTTAGGCCACCACTTCAAGAACTCTGTAGCA
CCGCCTACATACCTCGCTCTGCTAATCCTGTTACCAGTGGCTGCTGCCAGTGGCGATAAGTCGTGTCTTA
CCGGGTTGGACTCAAGACGATAGTTACCGGATAAGGCGCAGCGGTCGGGCTGAACGGGGGGTTCGTGCAC
ACAGCCCAGCTTGGAGCGAACGACCTACACCGAACTGAGATACCTACAGCGTGAGCTATGAGAAAGCGCC
ACGCTTCCCGAAGGGAGAAAGGCGGACAGGTATCCGGTAAGCGGCAGGGTCGGAACAGGAGAGCGCACGA
GGGAGCTTCCAGGGGGAAACGCCTGGTATCTTTATAGTCCTGTCGGGTTTCGCCACCTCTGACTTGAGCG
TCGATTTTTGTGATGCTCGTCAGGGGGGCGGAGCCTATGGAAAAACGCCAGCAACGCGGCCTTTTTACGG
TTCCTGGCCTTTTGCTGGCCTTTTGCTCACATGTT
Features (pLannotate 1.2.2; 15 found; start..end, strand, type, name):
    121..213     +  CDS            lacI (fragment): lac repressor; lacI; The lac repressor binds to the lac operator to inhibit transcription in E. coli. This inhibition can be relieved by adding lactose or isopropyl-β-D-thiogalactopyranoside (IPTG).
    268..295     -  terminator     rrnB T2 terminator: transcription terminator T2 from the E. coli rrnB gene
    427..470     +  terminator     rrnB T1 terminator: Escherichia coli rrnB; transcription terminator T1 from the E. coli rrnB gene
    517..553     -  CDS            lacZα (fragment): LacZα fragment of β-galactosidase; lacZ fragment
    624..747     -  protein_bind   attR2: mutant version of attR; recombination site for the Gateway® LR reaction LR Clonase™
    793..816     -  misc_feature   MCS (fragment): pBluescript multiple cloning site
    936..1398    +  misc_feature   IRES: internal ribosome entry site (IRES) of the encephalomyocarditis virus (EMCV)
   1412..2011    +  CDS            PuroR: puromycin N-acetyltransferase; pac from Streptomyces alboniger; confers resistance to puromycin
   2098..2209    +  polyA_signal   bGH poly(A) signal: bovine growth hormone polyadenylation signal
   2327..2343    +  promoter       SV40 promoter (fragment): SV40 enhancer and early promoter
   2344..2364    -  protein_bind   attB3: mutant version of attB; core recombination site for the Gateway® BP reaction BP Clonase™
   2355..2440    -  protein_bind   attL1 (fragment): mutant version of attL; recombination site for the Gateway® LR reaction LR Clonase™
   2477..2495    -  promoter       T7 promoter: promoter for bacteriophage T7 RNA polymerase
   2629..3438    +  CDS            KanR: aminoglycoside phosphotransferase; aph(3')-Ia; confers resistance to kanamycin in bacteria or G418 (Geneticin®) in eukaryotes
   3585..4173    +  rep_origin     ori: high-copy-number ColE1/pMB1/pBR322/pUC origin of replication
