[The description below was written by a language model from this plasmid's Addgene catalogue record and pLannotate feature annotations shown in this document.]
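Description:
pENTR-R2L3-cHA-IRESpuro-pA is a MultiSite Gateway entry clone built on the pDONR-P2rP3 backbone and intended as the 3' (downstream) module when assembling mammalian expression constructs. It is maintained in E. coli as a high-copy plasmid through a ColE1/pUC-type origin and is selected with kanamycin via an aminoglycoside phosphotransferase gene. The sequenced record is 4,235 nt. rrnB T1 and T2 terminators lie upstream of the recombination cassette, a standard pDONR feature that insulates the insert from read-through transcription in bacteria. Short lacI, lacZα, MCS and SV40 promoter matches are annotated only as fragments and appear to be cloning remnants.

The payload sits between an attR2 site and a second site that the annotation software labels as an attB3 core overlapping an attL fragment. Given the plasmid name and backbone, this is most likely attL3. The catalogue lists a synthetic HA epitope tag as the insert. The tag itself is not annotated in the feature table, but by the stated purpose it lies just upstream of the IRES. It is followed by an EMCV IRES, the puromycin N-acetyltransferase coding sequence and a bovine growth hormone polyadenylation signal.

The entry clone carries no mammalian promoter of its own. In an LR reaction it is meant to recombine downstream of a gene-of-interest entry clone, so the "cHA" in the name suggests that an open reading frame lacking a stop codon would acquire a C-terminal HA tag. The resulting bicistronic transcript would then express puromycin resistance from the IRES, linking drug selection in mammalian cells to expression of the tagged protein, with the bGH signal terminating the message.
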