Addgene plasmid #139537: pENTR-R2L3-cHA-IRESpuro-pA
Purpose: Provides HA protein tag N-terminal to IRES-puro-pA cassette on Gateway entry vector
Depositing lab: Minoru Ko. Depositing organization: Keio University.
Backbone
  Vector backbone: pDONR-P2rP3
  Backbone size w/o insert (bp): 2618
  Vector type: Mammalian Expression
  Selectable markers: Puromycin
Growth in bacteria
  Bacterial resistance: Kanamycin, 50 μg/mL
  Growth temperature: 37°C
  Growth strain: DH5alpha
  Copy number: High Copy
Gene/Insert
  Gene/Insert name: HA
  Species: Synthetic
  Cloning method: Gateway Cloning
Terms and licenses: Academic/Nonprofit Terms; Industry Terms: Not Available to Industry
How to cite: pENTR-R2L3-cHA-IRESpuro-pA was a gift from Minoru Ko (Addgene plasmid # 139537 ; http://n2t.net/addgene:139537 ; RRID:Addgene_139537)
